Addgene plasmid #209003: CMV-SynCas.v47 mammalian expression
Purpose: Expression of SynCas.v47 for analysis of RNA knockdown
Depositing lab: Omar Akbari. Depositing organization: University of California, San Diego (UCSD). Publication: Parasitic nematode fatty acid- and retinol-binding proteins compromise host immunity by interfering with host lipid signaling pathways. Parks SC, Nguyen S, Nasrolahi S, Bhat C, Juncaj D, Lu D, Ramaswamy R, Dhillon H, Fujiwara H, Buchman A, Akbari OS, Yamanaka N, Boulanger MJ, Dillman AR. PLoS Pathog. 2021 Oct 29;17(10):e1010027. doi: 10.1371/journal.ppat.1010027. eCollection 2021 Oct. PubMed 34714893.
Backbone
  Vector backbone: pUC
  Backbone size w/o insert (bp): 3368
  Total vector size (bp): 7169
  Vector type: Mammalian Expression
Growth in bacteria
  Bacterial resistance: Ampicillin, 100 μg/mL
  Growth temperature: 37°C
  Growth strain: DH5alpha
  Copy number: High Copy
Gene/Insert
  Gene/Insert name: SynCas.v47
  Species: Synthetic
  Insert size (bp): 3861
  Promoter: CMV
  Cloning method: Gibson Cloning
  Sequencing primers: 5′ ctggtttagtgaaccgtcag
Terms and licenses: Academic/Nonprofit Terms; Industry Terms: Not Available to Industry
Depositor comments: Please visit https://doi.org/10.1101/2024.02.23.581838 for bioRxiv preprint.
How to cite: CMV-SynCas.v47 mammalian expression was a gift from Omar Akbari (Addgene plasmid # 209003 ; http://n2t.net/addgene:209003 ; RRID:Addgene_209003)
