[The description below was written by a language model from this plasmid's Addgene catalogue record and pLannotate feature annotations shown in this document.]
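Description:
CMV-SynCas.v47 mammalian expression is a pUC-based, high-copy plasmid for transient expression of a synthetic CRISPR-associated protein, SynCas.v47, in mammalian cells. It is propagated in E. coli using the ColE1/pUC-type origin of replication and selected through the β-lactamase (AmpR) gene with its native bla promoter, which confers ampicillin resistance. The annotation also picks up backbone remnants typical of pUC-derived vectors: a lac promoter/operator with its CAP binding site, short lacI, bom and multiple cloning site fragments, and a very short SV40 promoter fragment. None of these appears to play a role in the payload. No mammalian selection marker is annotated.

The expression cassette consists of the human cytomegalovirus immediate early enhancer and promoter, followed by the roughly 3.9 kb synthetic SynCas.v47 insert, which was introduced by Gibson assembly, and ends with a bovine growth hormone polyadenylation signal. The coding region itself is largely unannotated in the feature table. The only hit within it is a short fragment with homology to an archaeal Cas1 protein, probably an incidental similarity match in a designed sequence rather than a sign of Cas1 function. The record lists no epitope tags, localisation signals or reporters, and no guide RNA cassette is annotated, so any guide would presumably be supplied separately.

The stated purpose is to express SynCas.v47 for analysis of RNA knockdown, implying an RNA-targeting effector, though the record does not specify its Cas family or design origin. The sequenced record is slightly longer (7,229 nt) than the catalogued total size (7,169 bp).
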