Features (pLannotate 1.2.2; 14 found; start..end, strand, type, name):
    777..881     -  promoter       AmpR promoter: bla
    952..996     -  misc_feature   bom (fragment): basis of mobility region from pBR322
   1151..1530    +  enhancer       CMV enhancer: human cytomegalovirus immediate early enhancer
   1531..1734    +  promoter       CMV promoter: human cytomegalovirus (CMV) immediate early promoter
   2568..2735    +  CDS            cas1-1 (fragment): CAS1A_PYRAE - Protein inferred from homology: Swiss-Prot protein existence level 3. CRISPR (clustered regularly interspaced short palindromic repeat), is an adaptive immune system that provides protection against mobile genetic elements (viruses, transposable elements and conjugative plasmids). CRISPR clusters contain spacers, sequences complementary to antecedent mobile elements, and target invading nucleic acids. CRISPR clusters are transcribed and processed into CRISPR RNA (crRNA). Acts as a dsDNA endonuclease. Involved in the integration of spacer DNA into the CRISPR cassette. From Pyrobac
   5689..5913    +  polyA_signal   bGH poly(A) signal: bovine growth hormone polyadenylation signal
   5917..5938    +  promoter       SV40 promoter (fragment): SV40 enhancer and early promoter
   5943..5959    +  misc_feature   MCS (fragment): pBluescript multiple cloning site
   6008..6024    -  protein_bind   lac operator: The lac repressor binds to the lac operator to inhibit transcription in E. coli. This inhibition can be relieved by adding lactose or isopropyl-β-D-thiogalactopyranoside (IPTG). lac repressor encoded by lacI
   6032..6062    -  promoter       lac promoter: promoter for the E. coli lac operon
   6077..6098    -  protein_bind   CAP binding site: CAP binding activates transcription in the presence of cAMP. E. coli catabolite activator protein
   6111..6203    -  CDS            lacI (fragment): lac repressor; lacI; The lac repressor binds to the lac operator to inhibit transcription in E. coli. This inhibition can be relieved by adding lactose or isopropyl-β-D-thiogalactopyranoside (IPTG).
   6386..6974    -  rep_origin     ori: high-copy-number ColE1/pMB1/pBR322/pUC origin of replication
   7145..776     -  CDS            AmpR (across the origin): β-lactamase; bla; confers resistance to ampicillin, carbenicillin, and related antibiotics
>Addgene plasmid #209003 | CMV-SynCas.v47 mammalian expression | addgene full sequence | sequence record 418034 | Addgene NGS Result
ATAACTACGATACGGGAGGGCTTACCATCTGGCCCCAGTGCTGCAATGATACCGCGAGACCCACGCTCAC
CGGCTCCAGATTTATCAGCAATAAACCAGCCAGCCGGAAGGGCCGAGCGCAGAAGTGGTCCTGCAACTTT
ATCCGCCTCCATCCAGTCTATTAATTGTTGCCGGGAAGCTAGAGTAAGTAGTTCGCCAGTTAATAGTTTG
CGCAACGTTGTTGCCATTGCTACAGGCATCGTGGTGTCACGCTCGTCGTTTGGTATGGCTTCATTCAGCT
CCGGTTCCCAACGATCAAGGCGAGTTACATGATCCCCCATGTTGTGCAAAAAAGCGGTTAGCTCCTTCGG
TCCTCCGATCGTTGTCAGAAGTAAGTTGGCCGCAGTGTTATCACTCATGGTTATGGCAGCACTGCATAAT
TCTCTTACTGTCATGCCATCCGTAAGATGCTTTTCTGTGACTGGTGAGTACTCAACCAAGTCATTCTGAG
AATAGTGTATGCGGCGACCGAGTTGCTCTTGCCCGGCGTCAATACGGGATAATACCGCGCCACATAGCAG
AACTTTAAAAGTGCTCATCATTGGAAAACGTTCTTCGGGGCGAAAACTCTCAAGGATCTTACCGCTGTTG
AGATCCAGTTCGATGTAACCCACTCGTGCACCCAACTGATCTTCAGCATCTTTTACTTTCACCAGCGTTT
CTGGGTGAGCAAAAACAGGAAGGCAAAATGCCGCAAAAAAGGGAATAAGGGCGACACGGAAATGTTGAAT
ACTCATACTCTTCCTTTTTCAATATTATTGAAGCATTTATCAGGGTTATTGTCTCATGAGCGGATACATA
TTTGAATGTATTTAGAAAAATAAACAAATAGGGGTTCCGCGCACATTTCCCCGAAAAGTGCCACCTGACG
TCGACGGATCGGGAGATCGATCTCCCGATCCCCTAGGGTCGACTCTCAGTACAATCTGCTCTGATGCCGC
ATAGTTAAGCCAGTATCTGCTCCCTGCTTGTGTGTTGGAGGTCGCTGAGTAGTGCGCGAGCAAAATTTAA
GCTACAACAAGGCAAGGCTTGACCGACAATTGCATGAAGAATCTGCTTAGGGTTAGGCGTTTTGCGCTGC
TTCGCGATGTACGGGCCAGATATACGCGTTGACATTGATTATTGACTAGTTATTAATAGTAATCAATTAC
GGGGTCATTAGTTCATAGCCCATATATGGAGTTCCGCGTTACATAACTTACGGTAAATGGCCCGCCTGGC
TGACCGCCCAACGACCCCCGCCCATTGACGTCAATAATGACGTATGTTCCCATAGTAACGCCAATAGGGA
CTTTCCATTGACGTCAATGGGTGGAGTATTTACGGTAAACTGCCCACTTGGCAGTACATCAAGTGTATCA
TATGCCAAGTACGCCCCCTATTGACGTCAATGACGGTAAATGGCCCGCCTGGCATTATGCCCAGTACATG
ACCTTATGGGACTTTCCTACTTGGCAGTACATCTACGTATTAGTCATCGCTATTACCATGGTGATGCGGT
TTTGGCAGTACATCAATGGGCGTGGATAGCGGTTTGACTCACGGGGATTTCCAAGTCTCCACCCCATTGA
CGTCAATGGGAGTTTGTTTTGGCACCAAAATCAACGGGACTTTCCAAAATGTCGTAACAACTCCGCCCCA
TTGACGCAAATGGGCGGTAGGCGTGTACGGTGGGAGGTCTATATAAGCAGAGCTGGTTTAGTGAACCGTC
AGATCCGCTAGAGATCCGCGGCCGCATGACGACTACTATGAAGATTTCAATTGAATTCCTCGAGCCGTTT
CGGATGACCAAATGGCAGGAAAGCACTAGGCGAAACAAGAACAACAAGGAATTTGTTCGCGGCCAAGCTT
TTGCAAGATGGCATAGAAATAAGAAGGATAACACAAAAGGGCGGCCTTACATAACTGGGACATTGCTGCG
GTCCGCAGTAATTAGAAGCGCGGAAAACCTGCTGACATTGAGTGATGGGAAAATTAGCGAAAAGACATGT
TGTCCTGGGAAATTTGATACGGAAGATAAAGACAGGTTGCTGCAATTGAGGCAGCGGTCCACCCTTCGTT
GGACCGATAAGAACCCCTGTCCAGATAACGCTGAAACTTACTGCCCGTTTTGCGAACTTCTCGGGAGATC
CGGTAACGATGGAAAGAAGGCTGAGAAGAAGGATTGGCGCTTTCGTATTCATTTTGGCAATCTTTCCCTT
CCAGGGAAGCCCGATTTCGACGGGCCAAAAGCTATAGGCAGCCAACGGGTACTTAACAGGGTCGATTTCA
AATCCGGTAAGGCCCATGACTTCTTTAAGGCTTACGAAGTCGACCATACTAGGTTTCCCCGCTTCGAAGG
GGAGATTACCATAGATAATAAAGTCAGCGCTGAAGCCAGGAAACTGCTCTGTGATTCTCTCAAGTTTACG
GATCGGCTGTGTGGAGCTCTGTGCGTAATCAGGTTCGATGAATATACACCAGCAGCCGATAGTGGGAAAC
AAACCGAAAATGTCCAAGCAGAACCGAATGCTGCGGTTAAGAAGGCTGCGGGAGATCTGGTTAACAGCGC
GTTAAACTACGGGTACGGCATATTATATGGTCGAAGTATTAACGCAATTATTCAAGCTGGTTTAAATCCA
ATGGCGGGTTTTCTGCATTCGTACCAACCGACCAAACCGGTTTTGGTGTATGACCTGGTGGAAGAGTTCC
GTCCTCTCGCCGTTGATCGCGGTATTTTCACCTTGCTGAACCGTGGTCAGAAGATTGAACTGGGCAGAGA
CTCTCTTTTAAGCGCCAAAAGTCGGAAGAAGATCGCTAAGTCAGTAATTGGATGCCTGTCATCAGAAGTG
TGCTTTAACGGCCACCGACTGTCACTCGAGGACGTGATTAAGGAACAAGCATTAAATATAAAGAAGCACC
TGTATAACAACGCAAAGTATCGTCCGTTCTTAGGCAGATGGATGAGTGGCGGCCTGAAAATTACTCGGAG
AATACTGGGCGATGCTGAATTCCATGGAAAGCCCGATCGGCTTGAAAAGAGCCGGTCTGTGTCAATCGGA
TCTGTGTTGTATGAGTGGATCATAGTCGGCAGGCTCATCGCTCAAACACCTTTTCATTTCGGCGATGAAG
AGAAAGCCGAGGGCGCAATTCTCCTCACTCCAGATAATCGGTTCAGGCTGCCACGAACAGCACTGAGGGG
AATCCTGAGAAGGGACTTAAAACTCGCCGGTGCATCAGCCTGTGAGGTGGAAGTGGGGCGGAGTGAGCCA
TGCCCTTGTGACGTGTGTAAGATTATGCGCCGCGTGACACTGTTGGATACCGTGTCTGAGGACCTTCGGG
ATTTCCTGCCAGAGTTACGGAAAAGAATTCGGATCAATCCGCAGAGCGGCACTGTGGCAGAGGGCGCGCT
GTTCGACACAGAAGTGGGACCCGAGGGTTTGTCCTTTCCCTTCGTGCTCAGATACAAGTGCGAGAAACTG
CCCGACAGCTTGACTACAGTCCTGTGTTGGTGGCAGGAAGGGTTGGCTTTCCTTTCCGGAGAGAGTGCGA
CAGGGAAAGGTCGGTTTAGATTAGAGATTAACGGCGCTTTTGTATGGGATCTCAGCGACGAGAATCAAAG
GAATGACTATCTTAAGAATTGGGGATGGCGTGACGAGAAGGGGCTCGAGGAACTGAAGAAACGACTGAAC
TCAGGTCTGCCAGAGCCCGGTAATTATAGGGATCCAAAATGGGACTTAATTAAGTACCAGCTGAACATTT
CCAGCCCTCTCCTTCTTAACGACCCAATTAGGGCTATTGCTTTGTACGAGGGGGAAGGGAAAGCCCCAGA
CGCAGTGTTCTTCAAAAAGTACGTCTTTGAAAATGGAAAGATTGAGGAAAAGCCATGTTTTAAAGCTGAG
TCCATCAGGGGAATCTTCAGGACCGCAGTGGGACGGATCAAGAATGTGTTAACTAAGAATCACGAGGATT
GCATTTGTGTACTGTGCCACCTGTTCGGCAATGTGCATGAAACTGGGAGATTAAAGTTTGAAGATCTTAA
AATCGTCTCCGGCCAGGAGGAGAAATTTTTTGACCACGTGGCAATTGACCGCTTCTTGGGGGGCGCAAAA
GAGAAATACAAGTTCGACGATAAACCCATCATCGGGGCACCCGACACCCCTATCGTCCTGGAGGGCAAGA
TCTGGGTCAAGAAAGATATCAATGATGAAGCAAAAGAGACACTGAGCCAGGCCTTCTCAGATATAAATAC
TGGCATTTACTACCTGGGGGCAAACGGCTCTATCGGTTACGGCTGGATCGAAGAGGTTAAGGCTCTCAAG
GATGATAAGAGGATTTCTCGCCTCATGAATCCTGCCTTTGATGAGACAGATGTAGCCGTTCCAGAAAAGC
CCAAAACTGATGCCGAGGTTCGCATCGAGGCAGAGAAAGTATATTACCCACACTATTTCGTCGAACCCCA
TAAGAAGGTGGAACGCGAGGAGAAACCCTGTGGTCATCAAAAGTTCCACGAGGGGCGACTGACTGGTAAA
ATTGAGTGTACACTGAAAACGCTGAGCCCTTTAATAATACCGGACAGTGAGGTCGTTACGGAGAACGGAA
ACGGCCACAAGTCTTACCAGTTCTTCAGATTAAATAATGAAATCATCATTCCGGGAAGCGAAATTCGGGG
TATGATCAGTTCCGTGTACGAAGCACTTACTAACTCTTGCTTCCGTGTCGTGGACGACATCATCCCGGTG
GTGATCTCCCGTAGCGTGTCACCGTACCAGATCGCTCAGAAGCTGCCCAGTCCGGATCTGCGTCCTTGCG
AGCGTGAGATTCTTGAGGACTCAGAAATTGGATCTTTAGACAAGTGTTCAGAGAAACGCCTTTTCCGCCT
GCATGAAGACGGTCTTTGCCCATCGTGTCGTCTGTTCGGCACTACACATTATAAGGGACGCGTTCGGTTC
GGCTTCGCAAAGCACGAGGGCGGCGAAAAGTGGCTCATGGACGACAAGACTAAGGACGAGTATCTGACTT
TACCGTTGTTGGAACGGCCGCGCCCAACATGGAGCATGCCAAGCGACGAAGACGACGTACCGGGACGGAA
ATTCTACGTACACCACAATGGTTGGGAGAAAGTTAAGCAAGATAGTTTAGATAATAAAACGAGCAAAACC
GAGAATAATCGAAGCGTGGAACCACTCGATAAGGATAACCTGTTTAAATTCGACGTGTTCTTCGAGAACC
TGGAACCCTGGGAACTTGGTTTGCTTCTCTACTCATTAGAATTGGAAGAGGGGTTAGCCCACAAGTTTGG
AATGGCAAAAGCGTTCGGCTTCGGCTCGACAAAGATTGACGCCGACAAAATACTGTTACGTGAAGAGGCC
GGGAAGTTCCACCCTTGCGAGAAAGCAGACGAATACCTTAAGAAGGGCTTGAACAAGCTGACCAGCTGGT
TCGGTAAGAACGAAATCAATGAGCACATGCGAAACTTACTCTTGTTCATGACTTACTATCAGAACCTTCC
CAAGGTTAAGTACCCTGATTTTGACGGATACGCAAAATGGCGGTGCAGCTACGTTGAACAGGACAAGGTG
GAATACTTTCAGAACCGCTGGATTGTGGCCTCTTAAACCGGTCATCATCACCATCACCATTGAGTTTAAA
CCCGCTGATCAGCCTCGACTGTGCCTTCTAGTTGCCAGCCATCTGTTGTTTGCCCCTCCCCCGTGCCTTC
CTTGACCCTGGAAGGTGCCACTCCCACTGTCCTTTCCTAATAAAATGAGGAAATTGCATCGCATTGTCTG
AGTAGGTGTCATTCTATTCTGGGGGGTGGGGTGGGGCAGGACAGCAAGGGGGAGGATTGGGAAGACAATA
GCAGGCATGCTGGGGATGCGGTGGGCTCTATGGCTTCTGAGGCGGAAAGAACCAGCTGGGGCTCGATACC
GTCGACCTCTAGCTAGAGCTTGGCGTAATCATGGTCATAGCTGTTTCCTGTGTGAAATTGTTATCCGCTC
ACAATTCCACACAACATACGAGCCGGAAGCATAAAGTGTAAAGCCTAGGATGCCTAATGAGTGAGCTAAC
TCACATTAATTGCGTTGCGCTCACTGCCCGCTTTCCAGTCGGGAAACCTGTCGTGCCAGCTGCATTAATG
AATCGGCCAACGCGCGGGAAGAGGCGGTTTGCGTATTGGGCGCTCTTCCGCTTCCTCGCTCACTGACTCG
CTGCGCTCGGTCGTTCGGCTGCGGCGAGCGGTATCAGCTCACTCAAAGGCGGTAATACGGTTATCCACAG
AATCAGGGGATAACGCAGGAAAGAACATGTGAGCAAAAGGCCAGCAAAAGGCCAGGAACCGTAAAAAGGC
CGCGTTGCTGGCGTTTTTCCATAGGCTCCGCCCCCCTGACGAGCATCACAAAAATCGACGCTCAAGTCAG
AGGTGGCGAAACCCGACAGGACTATAAAGATACCAGGCGTTTCCCCCTGGAAGCTCCCTCGTGCGCTCTC
CTGTTCCGACCCTGCCGCTTACCGGATACCTGTCCGCCTTTCTCCCTTCGGGAAGCGTGGCGCTTTCTCA
TAGCTCACGCTGTAGGTATCTCAGTTCGGTGTAGGTCGTTCGCTCCAAGCTGGGCTGTGTGCACGAACCC
CCCGTTCAGCCCGACCGCTGCGCCTTATCCGGTAACTATCGTCTTGAGTCCAACCCGGTAAGACACGACT
TATCGCCACTGGCAGCAGCCACTGGTAACAGGATTAGCAGAGCGAGGTATGTAGGCGGTGCTACAGAGTT
CTTGAAGTGGTGGCCTAACTACGGCTACACTAGAAGAACAGTATTTGGTATCTGCGCTCTGCTGAAGCCA
GTTACCTTCGGAAAAAGAGTTGGTAGCTCTTGATCCGGCAAACAAACCACCGCTGGTAGCGGTGGTTTTT
TTGTTTGCAAGCAGCAGATTACGCGCAGAAAAAAAGGATCTCAAGAAGATCCTTTGATCTTTTCTACGGG
GTCTGACACTCAGTGGAACGAAAACTCACGTTAAGGGATTTTGGTCATGAGATTATCAAAAAGGATCTTC
ACCTAGATCCTTTTAAATTAAAAATGAAGTTTTAAATCAATCTAAAGTATATATGAGTAAACTTGGTCTG
ACAGTTACCAATGCTTAATCAGTGAGGCACCTATCTCAGCGATCTGTCTATTTCGTTCATCCATAGTTGC
CTGACTCCCCGTCGTGTAG
